Addgene plasmid #170515: pAC-CR7T-gRNA2.1-nlsBFP
Purpose: (Empty Backbone) gRNA cloning vector containing a CR7T promoter, gRNA(2.1) scaffold, and a Ubi-mTagBFP-NLS marker; optimized for germline CRISPR.
Depositing lab: Chun Han. Depositing organization: Cornell University. Publication: Upgraded CRISPR/Cas9 tools for tissue-specific mutagenesis in Drosophila. Koreman GT, Xu Y, Hu Q, Zhang Z, Allen SE, Wolfner MF, Wang B, Han C. Proc Natl Acad Sci U S A. 2021 Apr 6;118(14). pii: 2014255118. doi: 10.1073/pnas.2014255118. PubMed 33782117.
Backbone
  Vector backbone: pAC
  Backbone size (bp): 12778
  Vector type: Insect Expression, CRISPR
  Promoter: CR7T
  Selectable markers: mini-white
Growth in bacteria
  Bacterial resistance: Ampicillin, 100 μg/mL
  Growth temperature: 37°C
  Growth strain: DH5alpha
  Copy number: High Copy
Gene/Insert
  Cloning method: Gibson Cloning
Terms and licenses: Academic/Nonprofit Terms; Industry Terms: Not Available to Industry
Depositor comments: For more information about the Han Lab Drosophila Transgenic Vectors, please visit: https://han.wicmb.cornell.edu/han-lab-drosophila-transgenic-vectors/
How to cite: pAC-CR7T-gRNA2.1-nlsBFP was a gift from Chun Han (Addgene plasmid # 170515 ; http://n2t.net/addgene:170515 ; RRID:Addgene_170515)
