[The description below was written by a language model from this plasmid's Addgene catalogue record and pLannotate feature annotations shown in this document.]
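Description:
pAC-CR7T-gRNA2.1-nlsBFP is an empty guide-RNA cloning backbone for Drosophila transgenesis, built on the pAC vector (about 12.8 kb) and classed as an insect expression/CRISPR plasmid. It is propagated in E. coli as a high-copy plasmid using a ColE1/pUC-type origin and an ampicillin resistance gene with its own bla promoter; short rop and bom fragments are remnants of the pBR322-derived backbone. For introduction into flies, the annotated sequence carries both P element 5' and 3' ends and a φC31 attB site, so the vector has the elements for either transposase-mediated or site-specific integrase-mediated insertion. The mini-white gene serves as the eye-colour marker for identifying transformants.

The functional payload is a gRNA expression cassette in which the CR7T promoter drives a spacer to be inserted by the user, by Gibson assembly according to the record, upstream of the gRNA(2.1) scaffold. The feature table detects this scaffold only as a partial match to the Streptococcus pyogenes tracrRNA, consistent with a modified scaffold, and it does not annotate the CR7T promoter itself. A separate marker cassette expresses a nuclear-localised blue fluorescent protein, annotated as mTagBFP2, from a Ubi promoter according to the catalogue description; neither the Ubi promoter nor the NLS is annotated. A short hsp70 promoter fragment and several mini-white fragments are also detected, and their roles are not stated.

The depositor describes the vector as optimised for germline CRISPR, as part of a toolkit of upgraded Cas9/gRNA reagents for mutagenesis in Drosophila. The BFP signal provides a visible marker for the gRNA transgene.
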