Features (pLannotate 1.2.2; 15 found; start..end, strand, type, name):
      1..233     -  misc_feature   P element 3' end: P element 3' end
    283..312     +  promoter       hsp70 promoter (fragment): Drosophila melanogaster hsp70Bb promoter
   1485..1528    +  misc_RNA       tracrRNA (fragment): trans-activating CRISPR RNA for the Streptococcus pyogenes CRISPR/Cas9 system
   3624..4334    +  CDS            mTagBFP2: mTagBFP2 is a basic (constitutively fluorescent) blue fluorescent protein published in 2011, derived from Entacmaea quadricolor. It is reported to be a very rapidly-maturing monomer with very low acid sensitivity.
   5009..9128    +  gene           mini-white: white; This modified version of the white gene lacks part of the first intron.
   9139..9724    -  misc_feature   P element 5' end: No description available
   9725..9953    -  CDS            mini-white (fragment): Drosophila white gene eye color pigment; white; This is a modified version of the white gene lacking part of the first intron.
   9959..10547   -  rep_origin     ori: high-copy-number ColE1/pMB1/pBR322/pUC origin of replication
  10718..11578   -  CDS            AmpR: β-lactamase; bla; confers resistance to ampicillin, carbenicillin, and related antibiotics
  11579..11683   -  promoter       AmpR promoter: bla
  11778..11813   +  CDS            rop (fragment): Rop protein, which maintains plasmids at low copy number; rop
  11915..11965   +  misc_feature   bom (fragment): basis of mobility region from pBR322
  12158..12227   -  protein_bind   attB: attB site for the φC31 integrase (Groth et al., 2000) phage φC31 integrase
  12247..12269   +  misc_feature   bom (fragment): basis of mobility region from pBR322
  12268..1       -  gene           mini-white (fragment) (across the origin): white; This modified version of the white gene lacks part of the first intron.
>Addgene plasmid #170515 | pAC-CR7T-gRNA2.1-nlsBFP | addgene full sequence | sequence record 334663 | Addgene NGS Result
CATGATGAAATAACATAAGGTGGTCCCGTCGGCAAGAGACATCCACTTAACGTATGCTTGCAATAAGTGC
GAGTGAAAGGAATAGTATTCTGAGTGTCGTATTGAGTCTGAGTGAGACAGCGATATGATTGTTGATTAAC
CCTTAGCATGTCCGTGGGGTTTGAATTAACTCATAATATTAATTAGACGAAATTATTTTTAAAGTTTTAT
TTTTAATAATTTGCGAGTACGCAAAGCTTGGCTGCAGACTAGTGGATCCTTAATTAAGGTACCAGATCTG
CTAGCAAAGTGAACACGTCGCTAAGCGAAAGCCCGTTTTGTCATCGCTTTTTGTCGGGTCTCAGTTGTGG
ATCGAAAACCCGGAGAGTAACCCCTTGACCCCTTGTCAGTTTCCGCATGCTCCAGCCCTTGTCCTCATAT
TTTCCAATCGTTTTTGGCGTTTTTAGCTGCGGCCATTGAATGTTCAAAAATTATTGTAAACTTTTCAGAC
CCCCTCCGTGTGTGTGTGTGTGTGTGTGCTTCTGTGTATGTGGAAAAGTTCGAATTCTAGTTGGGAAATC
AATTAAAAGCGCTTGTTGGACTCGCACCACAACTTTCCCTTTCGATCGCCCCTGCGGCTTGGTTCAACTG
GTCAAGGCCTCTAGCTCCCGAAAACCGTCGAAAATTGGTTTGGCACTTTTTATAGCCACCCAATATAATA
CCAAGTTCAGACAGAAATTGATATGGGTATTGGACTGATCAATAACTTAAGTTCCCTCACTGAATTATCC
TTAACTCTTGTGCATGCCTATTTATGTGAAAACAATCAAAATTACTCAATTATGTATGCACAGGTATTGA
AAGCTCCCACTATTTAGTTTTTGTTTTAATTATCTGTCTTTAGAACTTTAAATGGAAAAACATGACTTAT
ATGTATGAACAAAAATTCCAATCGATCACTTTAGGCGGCCGCCAATGCCAACAGAAGCATTATTTTTTTC
CTTTCCCGATCTCTCAAGCACACTCAGTTGATCTCAGTCGCAAAACTCGTTACTCACTCTTAATATTTCC
TCTTCTTTGCACTTTCCTGGTGGAATGCATTCTCTATTTTCCTCTCCCTACTGCACATACTCTTTGAGCT
CTCTAGCAGATACCCTAACAATTTCTAATCATCCACGAATAATAAACAAAGATTTCTAATATCTTAAACC
TGTTTTATATACTTATTATTCAAAAAAAAAAGTGTGGCAAAAAAAAAGAGCACTTCAACGTTTGTTGAAC
AAAGGATATAATTTTGTAAGGGTATCTAGAAGTTTTCATGCCTCTCTTCATCCACTCTTCTCAACCTCAT
GCGATAGCTGCTGCGCTCTCTCGTTTATCGTTCGGTTGAGGTTTTATAATTCTCAAATACTTTTTCCCGA
AGTGGTGCCTTTAAATAGCGTATATGAGTGGAAGACTTTCGCAAGGAAGAGCGAGGCTCTTCTTGTGTTT
AAGAGCTATGCTGGAAACAGCATAGCAAGTTTAAATAAGGCTAGTCCGTTATCAACTTTGCTGGAAACAG
CAAAGTGGCACCGAGTCGGTGCTTTTTTTGCCTACCTGGAGCCTGAGAGTTGTTCAATAAAATAAAAATG
TTTCGTTTTTTTGCTTTCGCCAGTATTTATTATTTTTCATCAATATGTATTCAATTTGGTATGTATTTAC
GCGTGGCTTGCTGTTCTTCGCGTTCAAAATCTCCAGCTCCATTTTGCTTTCGGTGCGCTTGCAATCAGTA
CTGTCCAAAATCGAAAATCGCCGAACCGTAGTGTGACCGTGCGGGGCTCTGCGAAAATAAACTTTTTTAG
GTATATGGCCACACACGGGGAAAGCACAGTGGATTATATGTATTAATATATTATGCAGGTTTTCATTACT
TATCCAGATGTAAGCCCACTTAAAGCGATTTAACAATTATTTGCCGAAAGAGTATAAACAAATTTCACAT
AAAAATGGATTAAGAAAAGCTTGTGTAAGATTATGCGCAGCGTTGCCAGATAGCTCCATTTAAAACACTT
CAAAAACAATAAGTTTAGAAAATATATACATAAATAGCAGTCGTTGCCGCAACGCTCAACACATCACACT
TTTAAAACACCCTTTACCTACACAGAATTACTTTTTAAATTTCCAGTCAAGCTGCGAGTTTCAAAATTAT
AGCCGGTAGAGAAGACAGTGCTATTTCAAAAGCAAACTAACAAGGGTCTTAAATTTCAAAACACCAATCC
TAACAAGCCTTGGACTTTTGTAAGTTTAGATCAAAGGTGGCATTGCATTCAATGTCATGGTAAGAAGTAG
GTCGTCTAGGTAGAAATCCTCATTCAGCCGGTCAAGTCAGTACGAGAAAGGTCTCAATTTGAAATTGTCT
TAAAAATATTTTATTGTTTTGTACTGTGGTGAGTTTAAACGAAAAACACAAAAAAAAAGTGATACACAGA
AATCATAAAAAATTTTAATACAAGGTATTCGTACGTATCAAAAACATTTCGGCACAATTTTTTTTCTCTG
TACTAAAGTGTTACGAACACTACGGTATTTTTTAGTGATTTTCAACGGACACCGAAGGTATATAAACAGC
GTTCGCGAACGGTCGCCTTCAAAACCAATTGACATTTGCAGCAGCAAGTACAAGTAGAAAGTAAAGCGCA
ATCAGCGAAAAATTTATACTTAATTGTTGGTGATTAAAGTACAATTAAAAGAACATTCTCGAAAGTCACA
AGAAACGTAAGTTTTTAACTCGCTGTTACCAATTAGTAATAAGAGCAACAAGACGTTGAGTAATTTCAAG
AAAAACTGCATTTCAAGGTCTTTGTTCGGCCATTTTTTTTTTATTCAACGCTCTACGTAATTACAAAATA
AGAAATTGGCAGCCACGCATCTTGTTTTCCCAATGAATTGGCATCAAAACGCAAACAAATCTATAAATAA
AACTTGCGTGTTGATTTTCGCCAAGATTTATTGGCAAATTGTGAAATTCGCAGTGACGCATTTGAAAATT
CGAGAAATCACGAACGCACTCGAGCATTTGTGTGCATGTTATTAGTTAGTTGTTTAGTTAATTGAAGTAT
TTTACCAACGAAATCCACTTATTTTTAGCTGAAATAGAGTAGGTTGCTTAAACAAAGCCACGTCTGAAAA
TTTCTTATTGCTTGTAGTTGTGACGTCACCATATACACACAAAATAATGTGTATGCATGCGTTTCAGCTG
TGTATATATACATGCACACACTCGCATTATGAAAACGATGACGAGCAACGGAACAGGTTTCTCAACTACC
TTTGTTCCTGTTTCTTCGCTTTCCTTTGTTCCAATATTCGTAGAGGGTTAATAGGGGTTTCTCAACAAAG
TTGGCGTCGATAAATAAGTTTCCCATTTTTATTCCCCAGCCAGGAAGTTAGTTTCAATAGTTTTGTAATT
TCAACGAAACTCATTTGATTTCGTACTAATTTTCCACATCTCTATTTTCTGCCCGCAGAATAATCCAACT
GAATAGGGAATTGGGAACTTAAAAAAAAAAATCAAAATGAGCGGTACCGATCGCAGCCCCCCCAAGAAGA
AGCGCAAGGTGGAGTTCGGATCCGGTGGCGGCGGAAGTGGAGGTGGAGGCTCGATGGTGTCCAAGGGCGA
GGAGCTGATCAAGGAGAACATGCACATGAAGCTGTACATGGAGGGCACCGTGGACAACCACCACTTCAAG
TGCACCTCCGAGGGCGAGGGCAAGCCCTACGAGGGCACCCAGACCATGCGCATCAAGGTGGTGGAGGGCG
GCCCCCTGCCCTTCGCCTTCGACATCCTGGCCACCTCCTTCCTGTACGGCTCCAAGACCTTCATCAACCA
CACCCAGGGCATCCCCGACTTCTTCAAGCAGTCCTTCCCCGAGGGCTTCACCTGGGAGCGCGTGACCACC
TACGAGGACGGCGGCGTGCTGACCGCCACCCAGGACACCTCCCTGCAAGACGGCTGCCTGATCTACAACG
TGAAGATCCGCGGCGTGAACTTCACCTCCAACGGCCCCGTGATGCAGAAGAAGACCCTGGGCTGGGAGGC
CTTCACCGAGACCCTGTACCCCGCCGACGGCGGCCTGGAGGGCCGCAACGACATGGCCCTGAAGCTGGTG
GGCGGCTCCCACCTGATCGCCAACGCCAAGACCACCTACCGCTCCAAGAAGCCCGCCAAGAACCTGAAGA
TGCCCGGCGTGTACTACGTGGACTACCGCCTGGAGCGCATCAAGGAGGCCAACAACGAGACCTACGTGGA
GCAGCACGAGGTGGCCGTGGCCCGCTACTGCGACCTGCCCTCCAAGCTGGGCCACAAGCTGAACTAATCT
AGAATTAATTAACTAAGCCAGTCGGCAATCGGACGCCTTCGAAACATGCAACACTAATGTTTAATTCAGA
TTTCAGCAGAGACAAGCTAAAACACCGACGAGTTGTAATCATTTCTGTGCGCCAGCATATATTTCTTATA
TACAACGTAATACATAATTATGTAATTCTAGCATCTCCCCAACACTCACATACAAACAAACAAAAAATAC
AAACACACAAAACGTATTTACCCGCACGCATCCTTGGCGAGGTTGAGTATGAAACAAAAACAAAACTTAA
TTTAGAGCAAAGTAATTACACGAATAAATTTAATAAAAAAAAACTATAATAAAAACGCCAATCATGTTAT
TTCCAAAAAAAAAAAAAAAAAAACTAGACGAGATGTTTGCGCTTGTGTCGATGAATGTAAAGAATTGCAA
CTACATAGATGGTAATTAATTTCAGCTGTAAGAAGTACAAGTTTTTCATAATTGTGAGAAAAGTGCAGTA
GTATCGCTTAAAGTTCAGTTTTAATCAGGGCATTTAGCAGCTCGAACCCAATGTATTTGTAAGCCCAATA
AACGTGTAAATGCCTAGAGCAAAATATCACAACTGTAGCTTTTCATCCGAAAGATAATAATGAATAGACT
GACCTGACGTTTTTCAAAATGCGACTAGTGGCCTAATTCTAGTATGTATGTAAGTTAATAAAACCCATTT
TTGCGGAAAGTAGATAAAAAAAACATTTTTTTTTTTTACTGCACTGGATATCATTGAACTTATCTGATCA
GTTTTAAATTTACTTCGATCCAAGGGTATTTGATGTACCAGGTTCTTTCGATTACCTCTCACTCAAAATG
ACATTCCACTCAAAGTCAGCGCTGTTTGCCTCCTTCTCTGTCCACAGAAATATCGCCGTCTCTTTCGCCG
CTGCGTCCGCTATCTCTTTCGCCACCGTTTGTAGCGTTACGTAGCGTCAATGTCCGCCTTCAGTTGCATT
TTGTCAGCGGTTTCGTGACGAAGCTCCAAGCGGTTTACGCCATCAATTAAACACAAAGTGCTGTGCCAAA
ACTCCTCTCGCTTCTTATTTTTGTTTGTTTTTTGAGTGATTGGGGTGGTGATTGGTTTTGGGTGGGTAAG
CAGGGGAAAGTGTGAAAAATCCCGGCAATGGGCCAAGAGGATCAGGAGCTATTAATTCGCGGAGGCAGCA
AACACCCATCTGCCGAGCATCTGAACAATGTGAGTAGTACATGTGCATACATCTTAAGTTCACTTGATCT
ATAGGAACTGCGATTGCAACATCAAATTGTCTGCGGCGTGAGAACTGCGACCCACAAAAATCCCAAACCG
CAATTGCACAAACAAATAGTGACACGAAACAGATTATTCTGGTAGCTGTTCTCGCTATATAAGACAATTT
TTGAGATCATATCATGATCAAGACATCTAAAGGCATTCATTTTCGACTATATTCTTTTTTACAAAAAATA
TAACAACCAGATATTTTAAGCTGATCCTAGATGCACAAAAAATAAATAAAAGTATAAACCTACTTCGTAG
GATACTTCGGGGTACTTTTTGTTCGGGGTTAGATGAGCATAACGCTTGTAGTTGATATTTGAGATCCCCT
ATCATTGCAGGGTGACAGCGGAGCGGCTTCGCAGAGCTGCATTAACCAGGGCTTCGGGCAGGCCAAAAAC
TACGGCACGCTCCGGCCACCCAGTCCGCCGGAGGACTCCGGTTCAGGGAGCGGCCAACTAGCCGAGAACC
TCACCTATGCCTGGCACAATATGGACATCTTTGGGGCGGTCAATCAGCCGGGCTCCGGATGGCGGCAGCT
GGTCAACCGGACACGCGGACTATTCTGCAACGAGCGACACATACCGGCGCCCAGGAAACATTTGCTCAAG
AACGGTGAGTTTCTATTCGCAGTCGGCTGATCTGTGTGAAATCTTAATAAAGGGTCCAATTACCAATTTG
AAACTCAGTTTGCGGCGTGGCCTATCCGGGCGAACTTTTGGCCGTGATGGGCAGTTCCGGTGCCGGAAAG
ACGACCCTGCTGAATGCCCTTGCCTTTCGATCGCCGCAGGGCATCCAAGTATCGCCATCCGGGATGCGAC
TGCTCAATGGCCAACCTGTGGACGCCAAGGAGATGCAGGCCAGGTGCGCCTATGTCCAGCAGGATGACCT
CTTTATCGGCTCCCTAACGGCCAGGGAACACCTGATTTTCCAAGCCATGGTGCGGATGCCACGACATCTG
ACCTATCGGCAGCGAGTGGCCCGCGTGGATCAGGTGATCCAGGAGCTTTCGCTCAGCAAATGTCAGCACA
CGATCATCGGTGTGCCCGGCAGGGTGAAAGGTCTGTCCGGCGGAGAAAGGAAGCGTCTGGCATTCGCCTC
CGAGGCTCTAACCGATCCGCCGCTTCTGATCTGCGATGAGCCCACCTCCGGACTGGACTCCTTTACCGCC
CACAGCGTCGTCCAGGTGCTGAAGAAGCTGTCGCAGAAGGGCAAGACCGTCATCCTGACCATTCATCAGC
CGTCTTCCGAGCTGTTTGAGCTCTTTGACAAGATCCTTCTGATGGCCGAGGGCAGGGTAGCTTTCTTGGG
CACTCCCAGCGAAGCCGTCGACTTCTTTTCCTAGTGAGTTCGATGTGTTTATTAAGGGTATCTAGTATTA
CATAACATCTCAACTCCTATCCAGCGTGGGTGCCCAGTGTCCTACCAACTACAATCCGGCGGACTTTTAC
GTACAGGTGTTGGCCGTTGTGCCCGGACGGGAGATCGAGTCCCGTGATCGGATCGCCAAGATATGCGACA
ATTTTGCCATTAGCAAAGTAGCCCGGGATATGGAGCAGTTGTTGGCCACCAAAAATCTGGAGAAGCCACT
GGAGCAGCCGGAGAATGGGTACACCTACAAGGCCACCTGGTTCATGCAGTTCCGGGCGGTCCTGTGGCGA
TCCTGGCTGTCGGTGCTCAAGGAACCACTCCTCGTAAAAGTGCGACTTATTCAGACAACGGTGAGTGGTT
CCAGTGGAAACAAATGATATAACGCTTACAATTCTTGGAAACAAATTCGCTAGATTTTAGATAGAATTGC
CTGATTCCACACCCTTCTTAGTTTTTTTCAATGAGATGTATAGTTTATAGTTTTGCAGAAGATAAATAAA
TTTCATTTAACTCGCGAATATTAATGAGATGCGAGTAACATTTTAATTTGCAGATGGTTGCCATCTTGAT
TGGCCTCATCTTTTTGGGCCAACAACTCACGCAAGTGGGTGTGATGAATATCAACGGAGCCATCTTCCTC
TTCCTGACCAACATGACCTTTCAAAACGTCTTTGCCACGATAAATGTAAGTCATGTTTAGAATACATTTG
CATTTCAATAATTTACTAACTTTCTAATGAATCGATTCGATTTAGGTGTTCACCTCAGAGCTGCCAGTTT
TTATGAGGGAGGCCCGAAGTCGACTTTATCGCTGTGACACATACTTTCTGGGCAAAACGATTGCCGAATT
GCCGCTTTTTCTCACAGTGCCACTGGTCTTCACGGCGATTGCCTATCCGATGATCGGACTGCGGGCCGGA
GTGCTGCACTTCTTCAACTGCCTGGCGCTGGTCACTCTGGTGGCCAATGTGTCAACGTCCTTCGGATATC
TAATATCCTGCGCCAGCTCCTCGACCTCGATGGCGCTGTCTGTGGGTCCGCCGGTTATCATACCATTCCT
GCTCTTTGGCGGCTTCTTCTTGAACTCGGGCTCGGTGCCAGTATACCTCAAATGGTTGTCGTACCTCTCA
TGGTTCCGTTACGCCAACGAGGGTCTGCTGATTAACCAATGGGCGGACGTGGAGCCGGGCGAAATTAGCT
GCACATCGTCGAACACCACGTGCCCCAGTTCGGGCAAGGTCATCCTGGAGACGCTTAACTTCTCCGCCGC
CGATCTGCCGCTGGACTACGTGGGTCTGGCCATTCTCATCGTGAGCTTCCGGGTGCTCGCATATCTGGCT
CTAAGACTTCGGGCCCGACGCAAGGAGTAGCCGACATATATCCGAAATAACTGCTTGTTTTTTTTTTTTA
CCATTATTACCATCGTGTTTACTGTTTATTGCCCCCTCAAAAAGCTAATGTAATTATATTTGTGCCAATA
AAAACAAGATATGACCTATAGAATACAAGTATTTCCCCTTCGAACATCCCCACAAGTAGACTTTGGATTT
GTCTTCTAACCAAAAGACTTACACACCTGCATACCTTACATCAAAAACTCGTTTATCGCTACATAAAACA
CCGGGATATATTTTTTATATACATACTTTTCAAATCGCGCGCCCTCTTCATAATTCACCTCCACCACACC
ACGTTTCGTAGTTGCTCTTTCGCTGTCTCCCACCCGCTCTCCGCAACACATTCACCTTTTGTTCGACGAC
CTTGGAGCGACTGTCGTTAGTTCCGCGCGATTCGGTTCGCTCAAATGGTTCCGAGTGGTTCATTTCGTCT
CAATAGAAATTAGTAATAAATATTTGTATGTACAATTTATTTGCTCCAATATATTTGTATATATTTCCCT
CACAGCTATATTTATTCTAATTTAATATTATGACTTTTTAAGGTAATTTTTTGTGACCTGTTCGGAGTGA
TTAGCGTTACAATTTGAACTGAAAGTGACATCCAGTGTTTGTTCCTTGTGTAGATGCATCTCAAAAAAAT
GGTGGGCATAATAGTGTTGTTTATATATATCAAAAATAACAACTATAATAATAAGAATACATTTAATTTA
GAAAATGCTTGGATTTCACTGGAACTAGAATTAATTCGGCTGCTGCTCTAAACGACGCATTTCGTACTCC
AAAGTACGAATTTTTTCCCTCAAGCTCTTATTTTCATTAAACAATGAACAGGACCTAACGCACAGTCACG
TTATTGTTTACATAAATGATTTTTTTTACTATTCAAACTTACTCTGTTTGTGTACTCCCACTGGTATAGC
CTTCTTTTATCTTTTCTGGTTCAGGCTCTATCACTTTACTAGGTACGGCATCTGCGTTGAGTCGCCTCCT
TTTAAATGTCTGACCTTTTGCAGGTGCAGCCTTCCACTGCGAATCATTAAAGTGGGTATCACAAATTTGG
GAGTTTTCACCAAGGCTGCACCCAAGGCTCTGCTCCCACAATTTTCTCTTAATAGCACACTTCGGCACGT
GAATTAATTTTACTCCAGTCACAGCTTTGCAGCAAAATTTGCAATATTTCATTTTTTTTTATTCCACGTA
AGGGTTAATGTTTTCAAAAAAAAATTCGTCCGCACACAACCTTTCCTCTCAACAAGCAAACGTGCACTGA
ATTTAAGTGTATACTTCGGTAAGCTTCGGCTATCGACGGGACCACCTTATGTTATTTCATCATGGGCCAG
ACCCACGTAGTCCAGCGGCAGATCGGCGGCGGAGAAGTTAAGCGTCTCCAGGATGACCTTGCCCGAACTG
GGGCACGTGGTGTTCGACGATGTGCAGCTAATTTCGCCCGGCTCCACGTCCGCCCATTGGTTAATCAGCA
GACCCTCGTTGGCGTAACGGAACCATGAGAGGTACGACAACCATTTGAGGTATACTGGCACCGAGCCCGA
GTTCAAGAAGAAGGCGTTTTTCCATAGGCTCCGCCCCCCTGACGAGCATCACAAAAATCGACGCTCAAGT
CAGAGGTGGCGAAACCCGACAGGACTATAAAGATACCAGGCGTTTCCCCCTGGAAGCTCCCTCGTGCGCT
CTCCTGTTCCGACCCTGCCGCTTACCGGATACCTGTCCGCCTTTCTCCCTTCGGGAAGCGTGGCGCTTTC
TCATAGCTCACGCTGTAGGTATCTCAGTTCGGTGTAGGTCGTTCGCTCCAAGCTGGGCTGTGTGCACGAA
CCCCCCGTTCAGCCCGACCGCTGCGCCTTATCCGGTAACTATCGTCTTGAGTCCAACCCGGTAAGACACG
ACTTATCGCCACTGGCAGCAGCCACTGGTAACAGGATTAGCAGAGCGAGGTATGTAGGCGGTGCTACAGA
GTTCTTGAAGTGGTGGCCTAACTACGGCTACACTAGAAGAACAGTATTTGGTATCTGCGCTCTGCTGAAG
CCAGTTACCTTCGGAAAAAGAGTTGGTAGCTCTTGATCCGGCAAACAAACCACCGCTGGTAGCGGTGGTT
TTTTTGTTTGCAAGCAGCAGATTACGCGCAGAAAAAAAGGATCTCAAGAAGATCCTTTGATCTTTTCTAC
GGGGTCTGACGCTCAGTGGAACGAAAACTCACGTTAAGGGATTTTGGTCATGAGATTATCAAAAAGGATC
TTCACCTAGATCCTTTTAAATTAAAAATGAAGTTTTAAATCAATCTAAAGTATATATGAGTAAACTTGGT
CTGACAGTTACCAATGCTTAATCAGTGAGGCACCTATCTCAGCGATCTGTCTATTTCGTTCATCCATAGT
TGCCTGACTCCCCGTCGTGTAGATAACTACGATACGGGAGGGCTTACCATCTGGCCCCAGTGCTGCAATG
ATACCGCGAGACCCACGCTCACCGGCTCCAGATTTATCAGCAATAAACCAGCCAGCCGGAAGGGCCGAGC
GCAGAAGTGGTCCTGCAACTTTATCCGCCTCCATCCAGTCTATTAATTGTTGCCGGGAAGCTAGAGTAAG
TAGTTCGCCAGTTAATAGTTTGCGCAACGTTGTTGCCATTGCTACAGGCATCGTGGTGTCACGCTCGTCG
TTTGGTATGGCTTCATTCAGCTCCGGTTCCCAACGATCAAGGCGAGTTACATGATCCCCCATGTTGTGCA
AAAAAGCGGTTAGCTCCTTCGGTCCTCCGATCGTTGTCAGAAGTAAGTTGGCCGCAGTGTTATCACTCAT
GGTTATGGCAGCACTGCATAATTCTCTTACTGTCATGCCATCCGTAAGATGCTTTTCTGTGACTGGTGAG
TACTCAACCAAGTCATTCTGAGAATAGTGTATGCGGCGACCGAGTTGCTCTTGCCCGGCGTCAATACGGG
ATAATACCGCGCCACATAGCAGAACTTTAAAAGTGCTCATCATTGGAAAACGTTCTTCGGGGCGAAAACT
CTCAAGGATCTTACCGCTGTTGAGATCCAGTTCGATGTAACCCACTCGTGCACCCAACTGATCTTCAGCA
TCTTTTACTTTCACCAGCGTTTCTGGGTGAGCAAAAACAGGAAGGCAAAATGCCGCAAAAAAGGGAATAA
GGGCGACACGGAAATGTTGAATACTCATACTCTTCCTTTTTCAATATTATTGAAGCATTTATCAGGGTTA
TTGTCTCATGAGCGGATACATATTTGAATGTATTTAGAAAAATAAACAAATAGGGGTTCCGCGCACATTT
CCCCGAAAAGTGCCACCTGACGTCTAAGAAACCATTATTATCATGACATTAACCTATAAAAATAGGCGTA
TCACGAGGCCCTTTCGTCTCGCGCGTTTCGGTGATGACGGTGAAAACCTCTGACACATGCAGCTCCCGGA
GACGGTCACAGCTTGTCTGTAAGCGGATGCCGGGAGCAGACAAGCCCGTCAGGGCGCGTCAGCGGGTGTT
GGCGGGTGTCGGGGCTGGCTTAACTATGCGGCATCAGAGCAGATTGTACTGAGAGTGCACCATATCGACA
TGCCCGCCGTGACCGTCGAGAACCCGCTGACGCTGCCCCGCGTATCCGCACCCGCCGACGCCGTCGCACG
TCCCGTGCTCACCGTGACCACCGCGCCCAGCGGTTTCGAGGGCGAGGGCTTCCCGGTGCGCCGCGCGTTC
GCCGGGATCAACTACCGCCACCTCGACCCGTTCATCATGATGGACCAGATGGGTGAGGTGGAGTACGCGC
CCGGGGAGCCCAAGGGCACGCCCTGGCACCCGCACCGCGGCTTCGAGACCGTGACCTACATCGTCGATAT
GCGGTGTGAAATACCGCACCGAATCGCGCGGAACTAACGACAGTCGCTCCAAGGTCGTCGAACAAAAGGT
GAATGTGTTGCGGAGAGCGGGTGGGAGACAGCGAAAGAGCAACTACGAAACGTGGTGTGGTGGAGGTGAA
TTATGAAGAGGGCGCGCGATTTGAAAAGTATGTATATAAAAAATATATCCCGGTGTTTTATGTAGCGATA
AACGAGTTTTTGATGTAAGGTATGCAGGTGTGTAAGTCTTTTGGTTAGAAGACAAATCCAAAGTCTACTT
GTGGGGATGTTCGAAGGGGAAATACTTGTATTCTATAGGTCATATCTTGTTTTTATTGGCACAAATATAA
TTACATTAGCTTTTTGAGGGGGCAATAAACAGTAAACACGATGGTAATAATGGTAAAAAAAAAAAACAAG
CAGTTATTTCGGATATATGTCGGCTACTCCTTGCGTCGGGCCCGAAGTCTTAGAGCCAGATATGCGAGCA
CCCGGAAGCTCACGATGAGAATGGCCAGAC
